Addgene plasmid #119204: pAMP-CY1_NF1 T1 (+minintr)
Purpose: transfer vector
Depositing lab: Helen Morrison. Depositing organization: Leibniz Institute on Aging - Fritz Lipmann Institute (FLI). Publication: Construction of cloning-friendly minigenes for mammalian expression of full-length human NF1 isoforms. Cui Y, Morrison H. Hum Mutat. 2018 Nov 8. doi: 10.1002/humu.23681. PubMed 30408279.
Backbone
  Vector backbone: pAMP-CY1
  Backbone manufacturer: Modified from pGEX-4T-1
  Backbone size w/o insert (bp): 2203
  Total vector size (bp): 10725
  Vector type: Transfer vector
Growth in bacteria
  Bacterial resistance: Ampicillin, 100 μg/mL
  Growth temperature: 37°C
  Growth strain: NEB Stable
  Growth instructions: DH5a can also be used. Terrific Broth medium can be used to improve plasmid yield, but is not required.
  Copy number: Low Copy
Gene/Insert
  Gene/Insert name: NF1 type 1 mini-gene (alt name: neurofibromin type 1)
  Species: H. sapiens (human)
  Insert size (bp): 8600
  GenBank ID: NM_000267.3, NP_000258.1 Entrez Gene ID: 4763
  Entrez Gene: NF1 (a.k.a. NFNS, VRNF, WSS)
Terms and licenses: Academic/Nonprofit Terms; Industry Terms: Not Available to Industry
Depositor comments: See the attached comments for Addgene #119200. For proper annotations, see the attached gbk file; the sequence completely matches Addgene NGS results. Plasmid designed and cloned by Yan Cui, PhD
How to cite: pAMP-CY1_NF1 T1 (+minintr) was a gift from Helen Morrison (Addgene plasmid # 119204 ; http://n2t.net/addgene:119204 ; RRID:Addgene_119204)
