[The description below was written by a language model from this plasmid's Addgene catalogue record and pLannotate feature annotations shown in this document.]
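Description:
pAMP-CY1_NF1 T1 (+minintr) is a bacterial transfer (shuttle/storage) vector of about 10.7 kb that carries a full-length human NF1 type 1 (neurofibromin isoform 1) mini-gene of roughly 8.6 kb. The backbone, pAMP-CY1, is a minimal plasmid of about 2.2 kb derived from pGEX-4T-1. Its annotated elements are an ampicillin resistance gene (β-lactamase) with its own promoter, a ColE1/pMB1-type origin of replication, and short remnants of the rop gene and the pBR322 bom region. Although the automated annotation labels the origin as high-copy, the catalogue entry lists the plasmid as low copy.

The feature table shows the neurofibromin coding sequence as two blocks in the same orientation, separated by an unannotated gap of about 120 bp. This fits the "+minintr" in the name and the description of the insert as a mini-gene, meaning a coding sequence interrupted by a short intron. The second block was matched by the annotation tool to the rat orthologue, but the record gives the insert as human, so this most likely reflects protein-level similarity rather than a chimeric sequence. Neurofibromin is a Ras GTPase-activating protein. No mammalian promoter, polyadenylation signal, epitope tag or reporter is annotated, consistent with the stated purpose as a transfer vector, in which the NF1 mini-gene is held for subcloning into other vectors rather than expressed directly. The associated publication concerns cloning-friendly minigenes for mammalian expression of full-length human NF1 isoforms. The depositor notes that a separately supplied annotated file gives the definitive annotations, so the feature table here should be treated as partial.
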