Features (pLannotate 1.2.2; 7 found; start..end, strand, type, name):
     52..4824    +  CDS            NF1 (fragment): NF1_HUMAN - Experimental evidence at protein level: Swiss-Prot protein existence level 1. Stimulates the GTPase activity of Ras. NF1 shows greater affinity for Ras GAP, but lower specific activity. May be a regulator of Ras activity. From Homo sapiens (Human).
   4944..8648    +  CDS            Nf1 (fragment): NF1_RAT - Experimental evidence at protein level: Swiss-Prot protein existence level 1. Stimulates the GTPase activity of Ras. NF1 shows greater affinity for Ras GAP, but lower specific activity. May be a regulator of Ras activity (By similarity). From Rattus norvegicus (Rat).
   8678..8717    +  CDS            rop (fragment): Rop protein, which maintains plasmids at low copy number; rop
   8819..8859    +  misc_feature   bom (fragment): basis of mobility region from pBR322
   8964..9068    +  promoter       AmpR promoter: bla
   9069..9929    +  CDS            AmpR: β-lactamase; bla; confers resistance to ampicillin, carbenicillin, and related antibiotics
  10100..10688   +  rep_origin     ori: high-copy-number ColE1/pMB1/pBR322/pUC origin of replication
>Addgene plasmid #119204 | pAMP-CY1_NF1 T1 (+minintr) | addgene full sequence | sequence record 229906 | Addgene NGS Result
TTTGCTGGCCTTTTGCTCACATGTCGTACGACGCGTCCCGGGACCGGTGGCATGGCCGCGCACAGGCCGG
TGGAATGGGTCCAGGCCGTGGTCAGCCGCTTCGACGAGCAGCTTCCAATAAAAACAGGACAGCAGAACAC
ACATACCAAAGTCAGTACTGAGCACAACAAGGAATGTCTAATCAATATTTCCAAATACAAGTTTTCTTTG
GTTATAAGCGGCCTCACTACTATTTTAAAGAATGTTAACAATATGAGAATATTTGGAGAAGCTGCTGAAA
AAAATTTATATCTCTCTCAGTTGATTATATTGGATACACTGGAAAAATGTCTTGCTGGGCAACCAAAGGA
CACAATGAGATTAGATGAAACGATGCTGGTCAAACAGTTGCTGCCAGAAATCTGCCATTTTCTTCACACC
TGTCGTGAAGGAAACCAGCATGCAGCTGAACTTCGGAATTCTGCCTCTGGGGTTTTATTTTCTCTCAGCT
GCAACAACTTCAATGCAGTCTTTAGTCGCATTTCTACCAGGTTACAGGAATTAACTGTTTGTTCAGAAGA
CAATGTTGATGTTCATGATATAGAATTGTTACAGTATATCAATGTGGATTGTGCAAAATTAAAACGACTC
CTGAAGGAAACAGCATTTAAATTTAAAGCCCTAAAGAAGGTTGCGCAGTTAGCAGTTATAAATAGCCTGG
AAAAGGCATTTTGGAACTGGGTAGAAAATTATCCAGATGAATTTACAAAACTATACCAGATCCCACAGAC
TGATATGGCTGAATGTGCAGAAAAGCTATTTGACTTGGTGGATGGTTTTGCTGAAAGCACCAAACGTAAA
GCAGCAGTTTGGCCACTACAAATCATTCTCCTTATCTTGTGTCCAGAAATAATCCAGGATATATCCAAAG
ACGTGGTTGATGAAAACAACATGAATAAGAAGTTATTTCTGGACAGTCTACGAAAAGCTCTTGCTGGCCA
TGGAGGAAGTAGGCAGCTGACAGAAAGTGCTGCAATTGCCTGTGTCAAACTGTGTAAAGCAAGTACTTAC
ATCAATTGGGAAGATAACTCTGTCATTTTCCTACTTGTTCAGTCCATGGTGGTTGATCTTAAGAACCTGC
TTTTTAATCCAAGTAAGCCATTCTCAAGAGGCAGTCAGCCTGCAGATGTGGATCTAATGATTGACTGCCT
TGTTTCTTGCTTTCGTATAAGCCCTCACAACAACCAACACTTTAAGATCTGCCTGGCTCAGAATTCACCT
TCTACATTTCACTATGTGCTGGTAAATTCACTCCATCGAATCATCACCAATTCCGCATTGGATTGGTGGC
CTAAGATTGATGCTGTGTATTGTCACTCGGTTGAACTTCGAAATATGTTTGGTGAAACACTTCATAAAGC
AGTGCAAGGTTGTGGAGCACACCCAGCAATACGAATGGCACCGAGTCTTACATTTAAAGAAAAAGTAACA
AGCCTTAAATTTAAAGAAAAACCTACAGACCTGGAGACAAGAAGCTATAAGTATCTTCTCTTGTCCATGG
TGAAACTAATTCATGCAGATCCAAAGCTCTTGCTTTGTAATCCAAGAAAACAGGGGCCCGAAACCCAAGG
CAGTACAGCAGAATTAATTACAGGGCTCGTCCAACTGGTCCCTCAGTCACACATGCCAGAGATTGCTCAG
GAAGCAATGGAGGCTCTGCTGGTTCTTCATCAGTTAGATAGCATTGATTTGTGGAATCCTGATGCTCCTG
TAGAAACATTTTGGGAGATTAGCTCACAAATGCTTTTTTACATCTGCAAGAAATTAACTAGTCATCAAAT
GCTTAGTAGCACAGAAATTCTCAAGTGGTTGCGGGAAATATTGATCTGCAGGAATAAATTTCTTCTTAAA
AATAAGCAGGCAGATAGAAGTTCCTGTCACTTTCTCCTTTTTTACGGGGTAGGATGTGATATTCCTTCTA
GTGGAAATACCAGTCAAATGTCCATGGATCATGAAGAATTACTACGTACTCCTGGAGCCTCTCTCCGGAA
GGGAAAAGGGAACTCCTCTATGGATAGTGCAGCAGGATGCAGCGGAACCCCCCCAATTTGCCGACAAGCC
CAGACCAAACTAGAAGTGGCCCTGTACATGTTTCTGTGGAACCCTGACACTGAAGCTGTTCTGGTTGCCA
TGTCCTGTTTCCGCCACCTCTGTGAGGAAGCAGATATCCGGTGTGGGGTGGATGAAGTGTCAGTGCATAA
CCTCTTGCCCAACTATAACACATTCATGGAGTTTGCCTCTGTCAGCAATATGATGTCAACAGGAAGAGCA
GCACTTCAGAAAAGAGTGATGGCACTGCTGAGGCGCATTGAGCATCCCACTGCAGGAAACACTGAGGCTT
GGGAAGATACACATGCAAAATGGGAACAAGCAACAAAGCTAATCCTTAACTATCCAAAAGCCAAAATGGA
AGATGGCCAGGCTGCTGAAAGCCTTCACAAGACCATTGTCAAGAGGCGAATGTCCCATGTGAGTGGAGGA
GGATCCATAGATTTGTCTGACACAGACTCCCTACAGGAATGGATCAACATGACTGGCTTCCTTTGTGCCC
TTGGGGGAGTGTGCCTCCAGCAGAGAAGCAATTCTGGCCTGGCAACCTATAGCCCACCCATGGGTCCAGT
CAGTGAACGTAAGGGTTCTATGATTTCAGTGATGTCTTCAGAGGGAAACGCAGATACACCTGTCAGCAAA
TTTATGGATCGGCTGTTGTCCTTAATGGTGTGTAACCATGAGAAAGTGGGACTTCAAATACGGACCAATG
TTAAGGATCTGGTGGGTCTAGAATTGAGTCCTGCTCTGTATCCAATGCTATTTAACAAATTGAAGAATAC
CATCAGCAAGTTTTTTGACTCCCAAGGACAGGTTTTATTGACTGATACCAATACTCAATTTGTAGAACAA
ACCATAGCTATAATGAAGAACTTGCTAGATAATCATACTGAAGGCAGCTCTGAACATCTAGGGCAAGCTA
GCATTGAAACAATGATGTTAAATCTGGTCAGGTATGTTCGTGTGCTTGGGAATATGGTCCATGCAATTCA
AATAAAAACGAAACTGTGTCAATTAGTTGAAGTAATGATGGCAAGGAGAGATGACCTCTCATTTTGCCAA
GAGATGAAATTTAGGAATAAGATGGTAGAATACCTGACAGACTGGGTTATGGGAACATCAAACCAAGCAG
CAGATGATGATGTAAAATGTCTTACAAGAGATTTGGACCAGGCAAGCATGGAAGCAGTAGTTTCACTTCT
AGCTGGTCTCCCTCTGCAGCCTGAAGAAGGAGATGGTGTGGAATTGATGGAAGCCAAATCACAGTTATTT
CTTAAATACTTCACATTATTTATGAACCTTTTGAATGACTGCAGTGAAGTTGAAGATGAAAGTGCGCAAA
CAGGTGGCAGGAAACGTGGCATGTCTCGGAGGCTGGCATCACTGAGGCACTGTACGGTCCTTGCAATGTC
AAACTTACTCAATGCCAACGTAGACAGTGGTCTCATGCACTCCATAGGCTTAGGTTACCACAAGGATCTC
CAGACAAGAGCTACATTTATGGAAGTTCTGACAAAAATCCTTCAACAAGGCACAGAATTTGACACACTTG
CAGAAACAGTATTGGCTGATCGGTTTGAGAGATTGGTGGAACTGGTCACAATGATGGGTGATCAAGGAGA
ACTCCCTATAGCGATGGCTCTGGCCAATGTGGTTCCTTGTTCTCAGTGGGATGAACTAGCTCGAGTTCTG
GTTACTCTGTTTGATTCTCGGCATTTACTCTACCAACTGCTCTGGAACATGTTTTCTAAAGAAGTAGAAT
TGGCAGACTCCATGCAGACTCTCTTCCGAGGCAACAGCTTGGCCAGTAAAATAATGACATTCTGTTTCAA
GGTATATGGTGCTACCTATCTACAAAAACTCCTGGATCCTTTATTACGAATTGTGATCACATCCTCTGAT
TGGCAACATGTTAGCTTTGAAGTGGATCCTACCAGGTTAGAACCATCAGAGAGCCTTGAGGAAAACCAGC
GGAACCTCCTTCAGATGACTGAAAAGTTCTTCCATGCCATCATCAGTTCCTCCTCAGAATTCCCCCCTCA
ACTTCGAAGTGTGTGCCACTGTTTATACCAGGTGGTTAGCCAGCGTTTCCCTCAGAACAGCATCGGTGCA
GTAGGAAGTGCCATGTTCCTCAGATTTATCAATCCTGCCATTGTCTCACCGTATGAAGCAGGGATTTTAG
ATAAAAAGCCACCACCTAGAATCGAAAGGGGCTTGAAGTTAATGTCAAAGATACTTCAGAGTATTGCCAA
TCATGTTCTCTTCACAAAAGAAGAACATATGCGGCCTTTCAATGATTTTGTGAAAAGCAACTTTGATGCA
GCACGCAGGTTTTTCCTTGATATAGCATCTGATTGTCCTACAAGTGATGCAGTAAATCATAGTCTTTCCT
TCATAAGTGACGGCAATGTGCTTGCTTTACATCGTCTACTCTGGAACAATCAGGAGAAAATTGGGCAGTA
TCTTTCCAGCAACAGGGATCATAAAGCTGTTGGAAGACGACCTTTTGATAAGATGGCAACACTTCTTGCA
TACCTGGGTCCTCCAGAGCACAAACCTGTGGCAGATACACACTGGTCCAGCCTTAACCTTACCAGTTCAA
AGTTTGAGGAATTTATGACTAGGCATCAGGTACATGAAAAAGAAGAATTCAAGGCTTTGAAAACGTTAAG
TATTTTCTACCAAGCTGGGACTTCCAAAGCTGGGAATCCTATTTTTTATTATGTTGCACGGAGGTAAGAA
ATACTATGTTTTGGGTCTCTTAACAGAATTTTTTAAATTATAGCAAATATAGAGAGATGGCAACTAGATT
AGTGGCATCTGTATATTTATTTTAAACACTGCTAATAATCTTTGTCTTTTTTGTCATTTTCCTTAGGTTC
AAAACTGGTCAAATCAATGGTGATTTGCTGATATACCATGTCTTACTGACTTTAAAGCCATATTATGCAA
AGCCATATGAAATTGTAGTGGACCTTACCCATACCGGGCCTAGCAATCGCTTTAAAACAGACTTTCTCTC
TAAGTGGTTTGTTGTTTTTCCTGGCTTTGCTTACGACAACGTCTCCGCAGTCTATATCTATAACTGTAAC
TCCTGGGTCAGGGAGTACACCAAGTATCATGAGCGGCTGCTGACTGGCCTCAAAGGTAGCAAAAGGCTTG
TTTTCATAGACTGTCCTGGGAAACTGGCTGAGCACATAGAGCATGAACAACAGAAACTACCTGCTGCCAC
CTTGGCTTTAGAAGAGGACCTGAAGGTATTCCACAATGCTCTCAAGCTAGCTCACAAAGACACCAAAGTT
TCTATTAAAGTTGGTTCTACTGCTGTCCAAGTAACTTCAGCAGAGCGAACAAAAGTCCTAGGGCAATCAG
TCTTTCTAAATGACATTTATTATGCTTCGGAAATTGAAGAAATCTGCCTAGTAGATGAGAACCAGTTCAC
CTTAACCATTGCAAACCAGGGCACGCCGCTCACCTTCATGCACCAGGAGTGTGAAGCCATTGTCCAGTCT
ATCATTCATATCCGGACCCGCTGGGAACTGTCACAGCCCGACTCTATCCCCCAACACACCAAGATTCGGC
CAAAAGATGTCCCTGGGACACTGCTCAATATCGCATTACTTAATTTAGGCAGTTCTGACCCGAGTTTACG
GTCAGCTGCCTATAATCTTCTGTGTGCCTTAACTTGTACCTTTAATTTAAAAATCGAGGGCCAGTTACTA
GAGACATCAGGTTTATGTATCCCTGCCAACAACACCCTCTTTATTGTCTCTATTAGTAAGACACTGGCAG
CCAATGAGCCACACCTCACGTTAGAATTTTTGGAAGAGTGTATTTCTGGATTTAGCAAATCTAGTATTGA
ATTGAAACACCTTTGTTTGGAATACATGACTCCATGGCTGTCAAATCTAGTTCGTTTTTGCAAGCATAAT
GATGATGCCAAACGACAAAGAGTTACTGCTATTCTTGACAAGCTGATAACAATGACCATCAATGAAAAAC
AGATGTACCCATCTATTCAAGCAAAAATATGGGGAAGCCTTGGGCAGATTACAGATCTGCTTGATGTTGT
ACTAGACAGTTTCATCAAAACCAGTGCAACAGGTGGCTTGGGATCAATAAAAGCTGAGGTGATGGCAGAT
ACTGCTGTAGCTTTGGCTTCTGGAAATGTGAAATTGGTTTCAAGCAAGGTTATTGGAAGGATGTGCAAAA
TAATTGACAAGACATGCTTATCTCCAACTCCTACTTTAGAACAACATCTTATGTGGGATGATATTGCTAT
TTTAGCACGCTACATGCTGATGCTGTCCTTCAACAATTCCCTTGATGTGGCAGCTCATCTTCCCTACCTC
TTCCACGTTGTTACTTTCTTAGTAGCCACAGGTCCGCTCTCCCTTAGAGCTTCCACACATGGACTGGTCA
TTAATATCATTCACTCTCTGTGTACTTGTTCACAGCTTCATTTTAGTGAAGAGACCAAGCAAGTTTTGAG
ACTCAGTCTGACAGAGTTCTCATTACCCAAATTTTACTTGCTGTTTGGCATTAGCAAAGTCAAGTCAGCT
GCTGTCATTGCCTTCCGTTCCAGTTACCGGGACAGGTCATTCTCTCCTGGCTCCTATGAGAGAGAGACTT
TTGCTTTGACATCCTTGGAAACAGTCACAGAAGCTTTGTTGGAGATCATGGAGGCATGCATGAGAGATAT
TCCAACGTGCAAGTGGCTGGACCAGTGGACAGAACTAGCTCAAAGATTTGCATTCCAATATAATCCATCC
CTGCAACCAAGAGCTCTTGTTGTCTTTGGGTGTATTAGCAAACGAGTGTCTCATGGGCAGATAAAGCAGA
TAATCCGTATTCTTAGCAAGGCACTTGAGAGTTGCTTAAAAGGACCTGACACTTACAACAGTCAAGTTCT
GATAGAAGCTACAGTAATAGCACTAACCAAATTACAGCCACTTCTTAATAAGGACTCGCCTCTGCACAAA
GCCCTCTTTTGGGTAGCTGTGGCTGTGCTGCAGCTTGATGAGGTCAACTTGTATTCAGCAGGTACCGCAC
TTCTTGAACAAAACCTGCATACTTTAGATAGTCTCCGTATATTCAATGACAAGAGTCCAGAGGAAGTATT
TATGGCAATCCGGAATCCTCTGGAGTGGCACTGCAAGCAAATGGATCATTTTGTTGGACTCAATTTCAAC
TCTAACTTTAACTTTGCATTGGTTGGACACCTTTTAAAAGGGTACAGGCATCCTTCACCTGCTATTGTTG
CAAGAACAGTCAGAATTTTACATACACTACTAACTCTGGTTAACAAACACAGAAATTGTGACAAATTTGA
AGTGAATACACAGAGCGTGGCCTACTTAGCAGCTTTACTTACAGTGTCTGAAGAAGTTCGAAGTCGCTGC
AGCCTAAAACATAGAAAGTCACTTCTTCTTACTGATATTTCAATGGAAAATGTTCCTATGGATACATATC
CCATTCATCATGGTGACCCTTCCTATAGGACACTAAAGGAGACTCAGCCATGGTCCTCTCCCAAAGGTTC
TGAAGGATACCTTGCAGCCACCTATCCAACTGTCGGCCAGACCAGTCCCCGAGCCAGGAAATCCATGAGC
CTGGACATGGGGCAACCTTCTCAGGCCAACACTAAGAAGTTGCTTGGAACAAGGAAAAGTTTTGATCACT
TGATATCAGACACAAAGGCTCCTAAAAGGCAAGAAATGGAATCAGGGATCACAACACCCCCCAAAATGAG
GAGAGTAGCAGAAACTGATTATGAAATGGAAACTCAGAGGATTTCCTCATCACAACAGCACCCACATTTA
CGTAAAGTTTCAGTGTCTGAATCAAATGTTCTCTTGGATGAAGAAGTACTTACTGATCCGAAGATCCAGG
CGCTGCTTCTTACTGTTCTAGCTACACTGGTAAAATATACCACAGATGAGTTTGATCAACGAATTCTTTA
TGAATACTTAGCAGAGGCCAGTGTTGTGTTTCCCAAAGTCTTTCCTGTTGTGCATAATTTGTTGGACTCT
AAGATCAACACCCTGTTATCATTGTGCCAAGATCCAAATTTGTTAAATCCAATCCATGGAATTGTGCAGA
GTGTGGTGTACCATGAAGAATCCCCACCACAATACCAAACATCTTACCTGCAAAGTTTTGGTTTTAATGG
CTTGTGGCGGTTTGCAGGACCGTTTTCAAAGCAAACACAAATTCCAGACTATGCTGAGCTTATTGTTAAG
TTTCTTGATGCCTTGATTGACACGTACCTGCCTGGAATTGATGAAGAAACCAGTGAAGAATCCCTCCTGA
CTCCCACATCTCCTTACCCTCCTGCACTGCAGAGCCAGCTTAGTATCACTGCCAACCTTAACCTTTCTAA
TTCCATGACCTCACTTGCAACTTCCCAGCATTCCCCAGGAATCGACAAGGAGAACGTTGAACTCTCCCCT
ACCACTGGCCACTGTAACAGTGGACGAACTCGCCACGGATCCGCAAGCCAAGTGCAGAAGCAAAGAAGCG
CTGGCAGTTTCAAACGTAATAGCATTAAGAAGATCGTGTAGCGGCCGCATCGTGACTGACTGACGATCTG
CCTCGCGCGTTTCGGTGATGACGGTGAAAACCTCTGACACATGCAGCTCCCGGAGACGGTCACAGCTTGT
CTGTAAGCGGATGCCGGGAGCAGACAAGCCCGTCAGGGCGCGTCAGCGGGTGTTGGCGGGTGTCGGGGCG
CAGCCATGACCCAGTCACGTAGCGATAGCGGAGTGTATAATTCTTGAAGACGAAAGGGCCTCGTGATACG
CCTATTTTTATAGGTTAATGTCATGATAATAATGGTTTCTTAGACGTCAGGTGGCACTTTTCGGGGAAAT
GTGCGCGGAACCCCTATTTGTTTATTTTTCTAAATACATTCAAATATGTATCCGCTCATGAGACAATAAC
CCTGATAAATGCTTCAATAATATTGAAAAAGGAAGAGTATGAGTATTCAACATTTCCGTGTCGCCCTTAT
TCCCTTTTTTGCGGCATTTTGCCTTCCTGTTTTTGCTCACCCAGAAACGCTGGTGAAAGTAAAAGATGCT
GAAGATCAGTTGGGTGCACGAGTGGGTTACATCGAACTGGATCTCAACAGCGGTAAGATCCTTGAGAGTT
TTCGCCCCGAAGAACGTTTTCCAATGATGAGCACTTTTAAAGTTCTGCTATGTGGCGCGGTATTATCCCG
TGTTGACGCCGGGCAAGAGCAACTCGGTCGCCGCATACACTATTCTCAGAATGACTTGGTTGAGTACTCA
CCAGTCACAGAAAAGCATCTTACGGATGGCATGACAGTAAGAGAATTATGCAGTGCTGCCATAACCATGA
GTGATAACACTGCGGCCAACTTACTTCTGACAACGATCGGAGGACCGAAGGAGCTAACCGCTTTTTTGCA
CAACATGGGGGATCATGTAACTCGCCTTGATCGTTGGGAACCGGAGCTGAATGAAGCCATACCAAACGAC
GAGCGTGACACCACGATGCCTGCAGCAATGGCAACAACGTTGCGCAAACTATTAACTGGCGAACTACTTA
CTCTAGCTTCCCGGCAACAATTAATAGACTGGATGGAGGCGGATAAAGTTGCAGGACCACTTCTGCGCTC
GGCCCTTCCGGCTGGCTGGTTTATTGCTGATAAATCTGGAGCCGGTGAGCGTGGGTCTCGCGGTATCATT
GCAGCACTGGGGCCAGATGGTAAGCCCTCCCGTATCGTAGTTATCTACACGACGGGGAGTCAGGCAACTA
TGGATGAACGAAATAGACAGATCGCTGAGATAGGTGCCTCACTGATTAAGCATTGGTAACTGTCAGACCA
AGTTTACTCATATATACTTTAGATTGATTTAAAACTTCATTTTTAATTTAAAAGGATCTAGGTGAAGATC
CTTTTTGATAATCTCATGACCAAAATCCCTTAACGTGAGTTTTCGTTCCACTGAGCGTCAGACCCCGTAG
AAAAGATCAAAGGATCTTCTTGAGATCCTTTTTTTCTGCGCGTAATCTGCTGCTTGCAAACAAAAAAACC
ACCGCTACCAGCGGTGGTTTGTTTGCCGGATCAAGAGCTACCAACTCTTTTTCCGAAGGTAACTGGCTTC
AGCAGAGCGCAGATACCAAATACTGTCCTTCTAGTGTAGCCGTAGTTAGGCCACCACTTCAAGAACTCTG
TAGCACCGCCTACATACCTCGCTCTGCTAATCCTGTTACCAGTGGCTGCTGCCAGTGGCGATAAGTCGTG
TCTTACCGGGTTGGACTCAAGACGATAGTTACCGGATAAGGCGCAGCGGTCGGGCTGAACGGGGGGTTCG
TGCACACAGCCCAGCTTGGAGCGAACGACCTACACCGAACTGAGATACCTACAGCGTGAGCTATGAGAAA
GCGCCACGCTTCCCGAAGGGAGAAAGGCGGACAGGTATCCGGTAAGCGGCAGGGTCGGAACAGGAGAGCG
CACGAGGGAGCTTCCAGGGGGAAACGCCTGGTATCTTTATAGTCCTGTCGGGTTTCGCCACCTCTGACTT
GAGCGTCGATTTTTGTGATGCTCGTCAGGGGGGCGGAGCCTATGGAAAAACGCCAGCAACGCGGCCTTTT
TACGGTTCCTGGCCT
